>Addgene plasmid #8537 | HOXB7 (human) FLAG pSP65 | addgene partial sequence | sequence record 17387 | 8537 with SP6
CTGGGCGCGGAANGCCGAATTCCATGGACTACAAGGACGACGATGACAAGTCTAGAATTCTGGCTATGAG
TTCATTGTATTATGCGAATGCTTTATTTTCTAAATATCCAGCCTCAAGTTCGGTTTTCGCTACCGGAGCC
TTCCCAGAACAAACTTCTTGTGCGTTTGCTTCCAACCCCCAGCGCCCGGGCTATGGAGCGGGTTCGGGCG
CTTCCTTCGCCGCCTCGATGCAGGGCTTGTACCCCGGCGGGGGGGGCATGGCGGGCCAGAGCGCGGCCGG
CGTCTACGCGGCCGGCTATGGGCTCGAGCCGAGTTCCTTCAACATGCACTGCGCGCCCTTTGAGCAGAAC
CTCTCCGGGGTGTGTCCCGGCGACTCCGCCAAGGCGGCGGGCGCCAAGGAGCAGAGGGACTCGGACTTGG
CGGCCGAGAGTAACTTCCGGATCTACCCCTGGATGCGAAGCTCAGGAACTGACCGCAAACGAGGCCGCCA
GACCTACACCCGCTACCAGACCCTGGAGCTGGAGAAAGAATTTCACTACAATCGCTACCTGACGCGGCGG
CGGCGCATCGAGATCGCGCACACGCTCTGCCTCACGGAAAGACAGATCAAGATTTGTTNANAAACCCGGC
GCATGAAGTGGAAAAAGGAGAACAAGACCGCGGGCCCGGGGTGCACCGGCCAAGACAGGGCTGAAGCAGA
GGAGGAAGANGAAGAGTGAGGGATGGAGAAAGGCAGAGGAAAAACATGAGAAGGGAAGGAGAGANCCCAN
CTCTGGACTGATCAGGAACTCAATCGATAGGAACTGGCTATCTGTCTACTGTTCTG
