[The description below was written by a language model from this plasmid's Addgene catalogue record.]
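Description:
HOXB7 (human) FLAG pSP65 is a small bacterial plasmid built on the Promega pSP65 backbone (about 3 kb without insert), a classic in vitro transcription vector. It is maintained in E. coli as a high-copy plasmid under ampicillin selection. The record lists the vector type as bacterial expression and in vitro transcription/translation. The listed 5′ sequencing primer is SP6, which fits the general design of pSP65, where a bacteriophage SP6 RNA polymerase promoter sits upstream of the polylinker to drive run-off or coupled transcription of the cloned sequence. No feature table is provided, so the positions of the promoter, origin and resistance gene cannot be described beyond what the backbone name implies.

The insert is an 828 bp fragment encoding human HOXB7 (also known as HOX2C or HOX2.3), a homeobox-containing transcription factor, cloned between EcoRI at the 5′ end and HindIII at the 3′ end, with both sites retained. The coding sequence starts at amino acid 1 of HOXB7 and is preceded by an N-terminal FLAG epitope joined through a short five-residue linker (Ser-Arg-Ile-Leu-Ala), so the product can be detected or immunoprecipitated with anti-FLAG antibodies.

The depositor notes that the construct yields protein by in vitro transcription/translation and is suitable for coupled TNT-type reactions. This makes it a convenient source of tagged HOXB7 for biochemical work, although the record does not specify particular downstream assays. Part of the plasmid was derived from an earlier construct made in another laboratory, and the associated publication concerns lineage-restricted homeobox gene expression in human hematopoietic cell lines.
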