Addgene plasmid #8537: HOXB7 (human) FLAG pSP65
Depositing lab: Corey Largman. Depositing organization: San Francisco VA Health Care System. Publication: Lineage-restricted expression of homeobox-containing genes in human hematopoietic cell lines. Shen WF, Largman C, Lowney P, Corral JC, Detmer K, Hauser CA, Simonitch TA, Hack FM, Lawrence HJ. Proc Natl Acad Sci U S A 1989 Nov;86(21):8536-40. 10.1073/pnas.86.21.8536 PubMed 2573064.
Backbone
  Vector backbone: pSP65
  Backbone manufacturer: Promega
  Backbone size w/o insert (bp): 3005
  Vector type: Bacterial Expression ; In vitro transcription/translation
Growth in bacteria
  Bacterial resistance: Ampicillin, 100 μg/mL
  Growth temperature: 37°C
  Growth strain: DH5alpha
  Copy number: High Copy
Gene/Insert
  Gene/Insert name: HOXB7 (alt names: HOX2C; HOX2.3; HHO.c1.95)
  Species: H. sapiens (human)
  Insert size (bp): 828
  Mutation: starts at AA#1 preceeded by FLAG and Ser-Arg-Ile-Leu-Ala linker; makes protein by in vitro transcription/translation
  Entrez Gene: HOXB7 (a.k.a. HHO.C1, HOX2, HOX2C, Hox-2.3)
  Tag / fusion protein: FLAG (N terminal on insert)
  Cloning method: Restriction Enzyme; 5′ cloning site EcoRI (not destroyed); 3′ cloning site HindIII (not destroyed)
  Sequencing primers: 5′ SP6
Resource information
  A portion of this plasmid was derived from a plasmid made by: Edoardo Boncinelli
Terms and licenses: Academic/Nonprofit Terms; Industry Terms: Not Available to Industry
Depositor comments: can be used for in vitro TNT
How to cite: HOXB7 (human) FLAG pSP65 was a gift from Corey Largman (Addgene plasmid # 8537 ; http://n2t.net/addgene:8537 ; RRID:Addgene_8537)
